Addgene plasmid #66347: GPR25-Tango
Purpose: Expression of G protein-coupled receptors for PRESTO-Tango: parallel receptorome expression and screening via transcriptional output, with transcriptional activation following arrestin translocation
Depositing lab: Bryan Roth. Depositing organization: University of North Carolina at Chapel Hill. Publication: PRESTO-Tango as an open-source resource for interrogation of the druggable human GPCRome. Kroeze WK, Sassano MF, Huang XP, Lansu K, McCorvy JD, Giguere PM, Sciaky N, Roth BL. Nat Struct Mol Biol. 2015 May;22(5):362-9. doi: 10.1038/nsmb.3014. Epub 2015 Apr 20. PubMed 25895059.
Backbone
  Vector backbone: empty Tango
  Backbone size w/o insert (bp): 6632
  Vector type: Mammalian Expression
  Selectable markers: Neomycin (select with G418)
Growth in bacteria
  Bacterial resistance: Ampicillin, 100 μg/mL
  Growth temperature: 37°C
  Growth strain: DH5alpha
  Copy number: High Copy
Gene/Insert
  Gene/Insert name: GPR25
  Species: H. sapiens (human)
  Insert size (bp): 1083
  Entrez Gene: GPR25
  Promoter: CMV
  Tag / fusion protein: FLAG (N terminal on backbone)
  Cloning method: Restriction Enzyme; 5′ cloning site NotI (not destroyed); 3′ cloning site XhoI (unknown if destroyed)
  Sequencing primers: 5′ CMV-F; 3′ Tet-R
Terms and licenses: Academic/Nonprofit Terms; Industry Terms: Not Available to Industry
Depositor comments: Please note: Most of the PRESTO-Tango vectors do not contain the XhoI cut site downstream of the tTA sequence and instead carry an XbaI site. If you need to perform an XhoI digest we recommend sequencing with a forward primer at the C-terminus of tTA to determine which of the two sites is present. Suggested primer: 5-gagctccacttagacggcgagg-3. Original backbone was pcDNA3.1(+). These plasmids were generated as part of the Illuminating the Druggable Genome (IDG) program sponsored by the NIH Common Fund. The goal of this program is to identify, gather, and distribute information and resources for proteins that currently are not well-studied yet belong to commonly drug-targeted protein families: protein kinases, non-olfactory G-protein coupled receptors (GPCRs), and ion channels. The IDG program is designed to develop fundamental research tools for understudied proteins, elucidate their function, and disseminate the IDG-related resources and data to the greater scientific community.
How to cite: GPR25-Tango was a gift from Bryan Roth (Addgene plasmid # 66347 ; http://n2t.net/addgene:66347 ; RRID:Addgene_66347)
