[The description below was written by a language model from this plasmid's Addgene catalogue record.]
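Description:
GPR25-Tango is a mammalian expression plasmid from the PRESTO-Tango collection, built on an "empty Tango" backbone of about 6.6 kb that was itself derived from pcDNA3.1(+). It is maintained as a high-copy plasmid in E. coli under ampicillin selection. It also carries a neomycin resistance marker, so transfected mammalian cells can be selected with G418. The insert is the human GPR25 coding sequence (about 1.1 kb), an understudied non-olfactory G protein-coupled receptor. It is expressed from the CMV promoter and carries an N-terminal FLAG tag supplied by the backbone, which can be used to detect the receptor.

The construct is designed for the Tango assay format, in which receptor activation is converted into a transcriptional readout following arrestin translocation. The depositor's notes indicate that a tTA transcriptional activator sequence lies downstream of the receptor. This fits the general Tango principle, in which arrestin recruitment to an activated receptor leads to release of a tethered transcription factor that then drives a reporter gene. The record does not itemise the linker, protease cleavage site or other modules between the receptor and tTA, and no feature table is provided to confirm them. The receptor was cloned using NotI at the 5′ end and nominally XhoI at the 3′ end. However, the depositor cautions that most vectors in this series carry an XbaI site rather than XhoI downstream of tTA, so the site present should be checked by sequencing.

The plasmid was produced as part of an NIH Common Fund programme to develop tools for poorly characterised members of druggable protein families. It is intended for parallel, G protein-independent screening of ligands across the human GPCR repertoire.
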