>Addgene plasmid #66347 | GPR25-Tango | depositor partial sequence | sequence record 113307 | empty Tango
GACGGATCGGGAGATCTCCCGATCCCCTATGGTGCACTCTCAGTACAATCTGCTCTGATGCCGCATAGTT
AAGCCAGTATCTGCTCCCTGCTTGTGTGTTGGAGGTCGCTGAGTAGTGCGCGAGCAAAATTTAAGCTACA
ACAAGGCAAGGCTTGACCGACAATTGCATGAAGAATCTGCTTAGGGTTAGGCGTTTTGCGCTGCTTCGCG
ATGTACGGGCCAGATATACGCGTTGACATTGATTATTGACTAGTTATTAATAGTAATCAATTACGGGGTC
ATTAGTTCATAGCCCATATATGGAGTTCCGCGTTACATAACTTACGGTAAATGGCCCGCCTGGCTGACCG
CCCAACGACCCCCGCCCATTGACGTCAATAATGACGTATGTTCCCATAGTAACGCCAATAGGGACTTTCC
ATTGACGTCAATGGGTGGAGTATTTACGGTAAACTGCCCACTTGGCAGTACATCAAGTGTATCATATGCC
AAGTACGCCCCCTATTGACGTCAATGACGGTAAATGGCCCGCCTGGCATTATGCCCAGTACATGACCTTA
TGGGACTTTCCTACTTGGCAGTACATCTACGTATTAGTCATCGCTATTACCATGGTGATGCGGTTTTGGC
AGTACATCAATGGGCGTGGATAGCGGTTTGACTCACGGGGATTTCCAAGTCTCCACCCCATTGACGTCAA
TGGGAGTTTGTTTTGGCACCAAAATCAACGGGACTTTCCAAAATGTCGTAACAACTCCGCCCCATTGACG
CAAATGGGCGGTAGGCGTGTACGGTGGGAGGTCTATATAAGCAGAGCTCTCTGGCTAACTAGAGAACCCA
CTGCTTACTGGCTTATCGAAATTAATACGACTCACTATAGGGAGACCCAAGCTGGCTAGCGTTTAAACTT
AAGCTTGGTACCGAGCTCGGATCCACTAGTCCAGTGTGGTGGAATTCTGCAGATATCCAGCACAGTGGCG
GCCGCGCCACCATGAAGACGATCATCGCCCTGAGCTACATCTTCTGCCTGGTATTCGCCGACTACAAGGA
CGATGATGACGCCAGCATCGATACCGGTGGACGCACCCCACCCAGCCTGGGTCCCCAAGATGAGTCCTGC
ACCACCGCCAGCTCCTCCCTGGCCAAGGACACTTCATCGACCGGTGAGAACCTGTACTTCCAGCTAAGAT
TAGATAAAAGTAAAGTGATTAACAGCGCATTAGAGCTGCTTAATGAGGTCGGAATCGAAGGTTTAACAAC
CCGTAAACTCGCCCAGAAGCTAGGTGTAGAGCAGCCTACATTGTATTGGCATGTAAAAAATAAGCGGGCT
TTGCTCGACGCCTTAGCCATTGAGATGTTAGATAGGCACCATACTCACTTTTGCCCTTTAGAAGGGGAAA
GCTGGCAAGATTTTTTACGTAATAACGCTAAAAGTTTTAGATGTGCTTTACTAAGTCATCGCGATGGAGC
AAAAGTACATTTAGGTACACGGCCTACAGAAAAACAGTATGAAACTCTCGAAAATCAATTAGCCTTTTTA
TGCCAACAAGGTTTTTCACTAGAGAATGCATTATATGCACTCAGCGCTGTGGGGCATTTTACTTTAGGTT
GCGTATTGGAAGATCAAGAGCATCAAGTCGCTAAAGAAGAAAGGGAAACACCTACTACTGATAGTATGCC
GCCATTATTACGACAAGCTATCGAATTATTTGATCACCAAGGTGCAGAGCCAGCCTTCTTATTCGGCCTT
GAATTGATCATATGCGGATTAGAAAAACAACTTAAATGTGAAAGTGGGTCCGCGTACAGCCGCGCGCGTA
CGAAAAACAATTACGGGTCTACCATCGAGGGCCTGCTCGATCTCCCGGACGACGACGCCCCCGAAGAGGC
GGGGCTGGCGGCTCCGCGCCTGTCCTTTCTCCCCGCGGGACACACGCGCAGACTGTCGACGGCCCCCCCG
ACCGATGTCAGCCTGGGGGACGAGCTCCACTTAGACGGCGAGGACGTGGCGATGGCGCATGCCGACGCGC
TAGACGATTTCGATCTGGACATGTTGGGGGACGGGGATTCCCCGGGTCCGGGATTTACCCCCCACGACTC
CGCCCCCTACGGCGCTCTGGATATGGCCGACTTCGAGTTTGAGCAGATGTTTACCGATGCCCTTGGAATT
GACGAGTACGGTGGGTAGCTCGAGTCTAGAGGGCCCGTTTAAACCCGCTGATCAGCCTCGACTGTGCCTT
CTAGTTGCCAGCCATCTGTTGTTTGCCCCTCCCCCGTGCCTTCCTTGACCCTGGAAGGTGCCACTCCCAC
TGTCCTTTCCTAATAAAATGAGGAAATTGCATCGCATTGTCTGAGTAGGTGTCATTCTATTCTGGGGGGT
GGGGTGGGGCAGGACAGCAAGGGGGAGGATTGGGAAGACAATAGCAGGCATGCTGGGGATGCGGTGGGCT
CTATGGCTTCTGAGGCGGAAAGAACCAGCTGGGGCTCTAGGGGGTATCCCC
[124 nt withheld, positions 2502-2625]
C
[91 nt withheld, positions 2627-2717]
A
[49 nt withheld, positions 2719-2767]
CCTTTGACGTTGGAGTCCACGTTCTTT
[37 nt withheld, positions 2795-2831]
ACCCTATCTCGGTCTATTCTTTTGATTTATAAGGGATTTTGCCGATTTCGGCCTATTGGTTAAAAAATGA
GCTGATTTAACAAAAATTTAACGCGAATTAATTCTGTGGAATGTGTGTCAGTTAGGGTGTGGAAAGTCCC
CAGGCTCCCCAGCAGGCAGAAGTATGCAAAGCATGCATCTCAATTAGTCAGCAACCAGGTGTGGAAAGTC
CCCAGGCTCCCCAGCAGGCAGAAGTATGCAAAGCATGCATCTCAATTAGTCAGCAACCATAGTCCCGCCC
CTAACTCCGCCCATCCCGCCCCTAACTCCGCCCAGTTCCGCCCATTCTCCGCCCCATGGCTGACTAATTT
TTTTTATTTATGCAGAGGCCGAGGCCGCCTCTGCCTCTGAGCTATTCCAGAAGTAGTGAGGAGGCTTTTT
TGGAGGCCTAGGCTTTTGCAAAAAGCTCCCGGGAGCTTGTATATCCATTTTCGGATCTGATCAAGAGACA
GGATGAGGATCGTTTCGCATGATTGAACAAGATGGATTGCACGCAGGTTCTCCGGCCGCTTGGGTGGAGA
GGCTATTCGGCTATGACTGGGCACAACAGACAATCGGCTGCTCTGATGCCGCCGTGTTCCGGCTGTCAGC
GCAGGGGCGCCCGGTTCTTTTTGTCAAGACCGACCTGTCCGGTGCCCTGAATGAACTGCAGGACGAGGCA
GCGCGGCTATCGTGGCTGGCCACGACGGGCGTTCCTTGCGCAGCTGTGCTCGACGTTGTCACTGAAGCGG
GAAGGGACTGGCTGCTATTGGGCGAAGTGCCGGGGCAGGATCTCCTGTCATCTCACCTTGCTCCTGCCGA
GAAAGTATCCATCATGGCTGATGCAATGCGGCGGCTGCATACGCTTGATCCGGCTACCTGCCCATTCGAC
CACCAAGCGAAACATCGCATCGAGCGAGCACGTACTCGGATGGAAGCCGGTCTTGTCGATCAGGATGATC
TGGACGAAGAGCATCAGGGGCTCGCGCCAGCCGAACTGTTCGCCAGGCTCAAGGCGCGCATGCCCGACGG
CGAGGATCTCGTCGTGACCCATGGCGATGCCTGCTTGCCGAATATCATGGTGGAAAATGGCCGCTTTTCT
GGATTCATCGACTGTGGCCGGCTGGGTGTGGCGGACCGCTATCAGGACATAGCGTTGGCTACCCGTGATA
TTGCTGAAGAGCTTGGCGGCGAATGGGCTGACCGCTTCCTCGTGCTTTACGGTATCGCCGCTCCCGATTC
GCAGCGCATCGCCTTCTATCGCCTTCTTGACGAGTTCTTCTGAGCGGGACTCTGGGGTTCGAAATGACCG
ACCAAGCGACGCCCAACCTGCCATCACGAGATTTCGATTCCACCGCCGCCTTCTATGAAAGGTTGGGCTT
CGGAATCGTTTTCCGGGACGCCGGCTGGATGATCCTCCAGCGCGGGGATCTCATGCTGGAGTTCTTCGCC
CACCCCAACTTGTTTATTGCAGCTTATAATGGTTACAAATAAAGCAATAGCATCACAAATTTCACAAATA
AAGCATTTTTTTCACTGCATTCTAGTTGTGGTTTGTCCAAACTCATCAATGTATCTTATCATGTCTGTAT
ACCGTCGACCTCTAGCTAGAGCTTGGCGTAATCATGGTCATAGCTGTTTCCTGTGTGAAATTGTTATCCG
CTCACAATTCCACACAACATACGAGCCGGAAGCATAAAGTGTAAAGCCTGGGGTGCCTAATGAGTGAGCT
AACTCACATTAATTGCGTTGCGCTCACTGCCCGCTTTCCAGTCGGGAAACCTGTCGTGCCAGCTGCATTA
ATGAATCGGCCAACGCGCGGGGAGAGGCGGTTTGCGTATTGGGCGCTCTTCCGCTTCCTCGCTCACTGAC
TCGCTGCGCTCGGTCGTTCGGCTGCGGCGAGCGGTATCAGCTCACTCAAAGGCGGTAATACGGTTATCCA
CAGAATCAGGGGATAACGCAGGAAAGAACATGTGAGCAAAAGGCCAGCAAAAGGCCAGGAACCGTAAAAA
GGCCGCGTTGCTGGCGTTTTTCCATAGGCTCCGCCCCCCTGACGAGCATCACAAAAATCGACGCTCAAGT
CAGAGGTGGCGAAACCCGACAGGACTATAAAGATACCAGGCGTTTCCCCCTGGAAGCTCCCTCGTGCGCT
CTCCTGTTCCGACCCTGCCGCTTACCGGATACCTGTCCGCCTTTCTCCCTTCGGGAAGCGTGGCGCTTTC
TCATAGCTCACGCTGTAGGTATCTCAGTTCGGTGTAGGTCGTTCGCTCCAAGCTGGGCTGTGTGCACGAA
CCCCCCGTTCAGCCCGACCGCTGCGCCTTATCCGGTAACTATCGTCTTGAGTCCAACCCGGTAAGACACG
ACTTATCGCCACTGGCAGCAGCCACTGGTAACAGGATTAGCAGAGCGAGGTATGTAGGCGGTGCTACAGA
GTTCTTGAAGTGGTGGCCTAACTACGGCTACACTAGAAGAACAGTATTTGGTATCTGCGCTCTGCTGAAG
CCAGTTACCTTCGGAAAAAGAGTTGGTAGCTCTTGATCCGGCAAACAAACCACCGCTGGTAGCGGTTTTT
TTGTTTGCAAGCAGCAGATTACGCGCAGAAAAAAAGGATCTCAAGAAGATCCTTTGATCTTTTCTACGGG
GTCTGACGCTCAGTGGAACGAAAACTCACGTTAAGGGATTTTGGTCATGAGATTATCAAAAAGGATCTTC
ACCTAGATCCTTTTAAATTAAAAATGAAGTTTTAAATCAATCTAAAGTATATATGAGTAAACTTGGTCTG
ACAGTTACCAATGCTTAATCAGTGAGGCACCTATCTCAGCGATCTGTCTATTTCGTTCATCCATAGTTGC
CTGACTCCCCGTCGTGTAGATAACTACGATACGGGAGGGCTTACCATCTGGCCCCAGTGCTGCAATGATA
CCGCGAGACCCACGCTCACCGGCTCCAGATTTATCAGCAATAAACCAGCCAGCCGGAAGGGCCGAGCGCA
GAAGTGGTCCTGCAACTTTATCCGCCTCCATCCAGTCTATTAATTGTTGCCGGGAAGCTAGAGTAAGTAG
TTCGCCAGTTAATAGTTTGCGCAACGTTGTTGCCATTGCTACAGGCATCGTGGTGTCACGCTCGTCGTTT
GGTATGGCTTCATTCAGCTCCGGTTCCCAACGATCAAGGCGAGTTACATGATCCCCCATGTTGTGCAAAA
AAGCGGTTAGCTCCTTCGGTCCTCCGATCGTTGTCAGAAGTAAGTTGGCCGCAGTGTTATCACTCATGGT
TATGGCAGCACTGCATAATTCTCTTACTGTCATGCCATCCGTAAGATGCTTTTCTGTGACTGGTGAGTAC
TCAACCAAGTCATTCTGAGAATAGTGTATGCGGCGACCGAGTTGCTCTTGCCCGGCGTCAATACGGGATA
ATACCGCGCCACATAGCAGAACTTTAAAAGTGCTCATCATTGGAAAACGTTCTTCGGGGCGAAAACTCTC
AAGGATCTTACCGCTGTTGAGATCCAGTTCGATGTAACCCACTCGTGCACCCAACTGATCTTCAGCATCT
TTTACTTTCACCAGCGTTTCTGGGTGAGCAAAAACAGGAAGGCAAAATGCCGCAAAAAAGGGAATAAGGG
CGACACGGAAATGTTGAATACTCATACTCTTCCTTTTTCAATATTATTGAAGCATTTATCAGGGTTATTG
TCTCATGAGCGGATACATATTTGAATGTATTTAGAAAAATAAACAAATAGGGGTTCCGCGCACATTTCCC
CGAAAAGTGCCACCTGACGTC
