>Addgene plasmid #66347 | GPR25-Tango | depositor partial sequence | sequence record 113308 | GPR25
ATGGCCCCTACCGAGCCATGGAGTCCTTCTCCAGGGTCTGCTCCATGGGATTACTCTGGATTGGACGGTT
TGGAGGAGCTGGAACTGTGTCCAGCAGGCGACTTGCCGTATGGCTACGTTTATATCCCAGCCCTGTACCT
CGCCGCCTTCGCCGTGGGTCTCCTTGGTAACGCTTTTGTGGTGTGGCTCCTCGCCGGGAGGAGAGGCCCT
CGCAGGCTGGTTGACACCTTCGTGCTCCATTTGGCTGCCGCTGACCTCGGATTCGTTCTTACACTGCCGC
TTTGGGCCGCTGCAGCAGCTCTCGGAGGCAGGTGGCCTTTCGGCGACGGATTGTGTAAACTGTCTTCTTT
CGCTCTGGCTGGTACACGCTGTGCAGGAGCTCTTCTGTTGGCCGGCATGTCTGTGGACCGCTATTTGGCA
GTTGTCAAGCTGCTGGAAGCTAGACCCCTCAGGACACCCAGGTGTGCGCTGGCTAGTTGCTGTGGGGTGT
GGGCAGTGGCTCTTCTCGCGGGTCTGCCGTCTCTTGTGTACCGCGGCCTCCAGCCTCTGCCTGGGGGTCA
GGATTCACAATGCGGAGAAGAACCATCACACGCGTTCCAGGGCCTGTCCCTGTTGCTCCTCTTGTTGACT
TTTGTTCTCCCACTTGTTGTGACTCTGTTCTGCTATTGCAGGATTTCACGAAGGCTGAGGAGGCCTCCCC
ACGTGGGTCGGGCTCGCCGCAATTCATTGCGCATCATCTTTGCGATTGAATCCACCTTTGTTGGATCATG
GCTGCCATTTAGTGCTCTTCGGGCTGTCTTCCACCTGGCACGGCTCGGAGCATTGCCTCTGCCATGTCCC
CTGTTGCTCGCACTCCGGTGGGGTCTGACTATTGCCACTTGCCTCGCATTCGTCAACTCATGTGCTAACC
CCTTGATCTATTTGTTGCTGGATAGGTCCTTCAGAGCTAGAGCTCTGGATGGTGCATGTGGTCGGACCGG
GAGACTGGCAAGGAGAATCTCTTCCGCTTCCTCATTGTCACGAGACGATAGCTCAGTTTTCCGGTGCAGA
GCGCAAGCGGCCAACACCGCAAGCGCATCATGG
