>Addgene plasmid #66347 | GPR25-Tango | addgene partial sequence | sequence record 119834 | CMV-F 5'-CGCAAATGGGCGGTAGGCGTG-3'
GCTCTCTGGCTAACTAGAGAACCCACTGCTTACTGGCTTATCGAAATTAATACGACTCACTATAGGGAGA
CCCAAGCTGGCTAGCGTTTAAACTTAAGCTTGGTACCGAGCTCGGATCCACTAGTCCAGTGTGGTGGAAT
TCTGCAGATATCCAGCACAGTGGCGGCCGCGCCACCATGAAGACGATCATCGCCCTGAGCTACATCTTCT
GCCTGGTATTCGCCGACTACAAGGACGATGATGACGCCAGCATCGATATGGCCCCTACCGAGCCATGGAG
TCCTTCTCCAGGGTCTGCTCCATGGGATTACTCTGGATTGGACGGTTTGGAGGAGCTGGAACTGTGTCCA
GCAGGCGACTTGCCGTATGGCTACGTTTATATCCCAGCCCTGTACCTCGCCGCCTTCGCCGTGGGTCTCC
TTGGTAACGCTTTTGTGGTGTGGCTCCTCGCCGGGAGGAGAGGCCCTCGCAGGCTGGTTGACACCTTCGT
GCTCCATTTGGCTGCCGCTGACCTCGGATTCGTTCTTACACTGCCGCTTTGGGCCGCTGCAGCAGCTCTC
GGAGGCAGGTGGCCTTTCGGCGACGGATTGTGTAAACTGTCTTCTTTCGCTCTGGCTGGTACACGCTGTG
CAGGAGCTCTTCTGTTGGCCGGCATGTCTGTGGACCGCTATTTGGCAGTTGTCAAGCTGCTGGAAGCTAG
ACCCCTCAGGACACCCAGGTGTGCGCTGGCTAGTTGCTGTGGGGTGTGGGCAGTGGCTCTTCTCGCGGGT
CTGCCGTCTCTTGTGTACCGCGGCCTCCAGCCTCTGCCTGGGGGTCAGGATTCACAATGCGGAGAAGAAC
CATCACACGCGTTCCAGGGCCTGTCCCTGTTGCTCCTCTTGTTGACTTTTGTTCTCCCACTTGTTGTGAC
TCTGTTCTGCTATTGCAGGATTTCACGAAGGCTGAGGAGGCCT
