>Addgene plasmid #66347 | GPR25-Tango | addgene partial sequence | sequence record 119838 | Tet-R 5'-GGCGAGTTTACGGGTTGTTA-3'
GCTCTAATGCGCTGTTAATCACTTTACTTTTATCTAATCTTAGCTGGAAGTACAGGTTCTCACCGGTCGA
TGAAGTGTCCTTGGCCAGGGAGGAGCTGGCGGTGGTGCAGGACTCATCTTGGGGACCCAGGCTGGGTGGG
GTGCGTCCACCGGTATCGATCCATGATGCGCTTGCGGTGTTGGCCGCTTGCGCTCTGCACCGGAAAACTG
AGCTATCGTCTCGTGACAATGAGGAAGCGGAAGAGATTCTCCTTGCCAGTCTCCCGGTCCGACCACATGC
ACCATCCAGAGCTCTAGCTCTGAAGGACCTATCCAGCAACAAATAGATCAAGGGGTTAGCACATGAGTTG
ACGAATGCGAGGCAAGTGGCAATAGTCAGACCCCACCGGAGTGCGAGCAACAGGGGACATGGCAGAGGCA
ATGCTCCGAGCCGTGCCAGGTGGAAGACAGCCCGAAGAGCACTAAATGGCAGCCATGATCCAACAAAGGT
GGATTCAATCGCAAAGATGATGCGCAATGAATTGCGGCGAGCCCGACCCACGTGGGGAGGCCTCCTCAGC
CTTCGTGAAATCCTGCAATAGCAGAACAGAGTCACAACAAGTGGGAGAACAAAAGTCAACAAGAGGAGCA
ACAGGGACAGGCCCTGGAACGCGTGTGATGGTTCTTCTCCGCATTGTGAATCCTGACCCCCAGGCAGAGG
CTGGAGGCCGCGGTACACAAGAGACGGCAGACCCGCGAGAAGAGCCACTGCCCACACCCCACAGCAACTA
GCCAGCGCACACCTGGGTGTCCTGAGGGGTCTAGCTTCCAGCAGCTTGACAACTGCCAAATAGCGGTCCA
CAGACATGCCGGCCAACAGAAGAGCTCCTGCACAGCGTGTACCAGCCAGAGCGAAAGAAGACAGTTTACA
CAATCCGTCGCCGAAAGGCCACCTGCCTCCGAGAGCTGCTGCAGCGGCCCAAAGCGGCAGTGTAA
